Addgene plasmid #58367: pCMV-CIB1-mRFP1-MP
Purpose: For use in light-induced protein inactivation through the interaction with CRY2
Depositing lab: Won Do Heo. Depositing organization: Institute for Basic Science. Publication: Reversible protein inactivation by optogenetic trapping in cells. Lee S, Park H, Kyung T, Kim NY, Kim S, Kim J, Heo WD. Nat Methods. 2014 Jun;11(6):633-6. doi: 10.1038/nmeth.2940. Epub 2014 May 4. PubMed 24793453.
Backbone
  Vector backbone: pmCerulean-C1
  Backbone manufacturer: Clontech
  Backbone size w/o insert (bp): 4742
  Total vector size (bp): 5687
  Vector type: Mammalian Expression
Growth in bacteria
  Bacterial resistance: Kanamycin, 50 μg/mL
  Growth temperature: 37°C
  Growth strain: DH5alpha
  Copy number: High Copy
Gene/Insert 1
  Gene/Insert name: CIB1[1-147] (alt names: cryptochrome-interacting basic-helix-loop-helix 1; T4L20.110; T4L20_110)
  Species: A. thaliana (mustard weed)
  Insert size (bp): 513
  GenBank ID: 829604
  Entrez Gene: CIB1 (a.k.a. AT4G34530, T4L20.110, T4L20_110, cryptochrome-interacting basic-helix-loop-helix 1)
  Promoter: CMV
  Tag / fusion protein: mRFP1 (C terminal on insert)
  Cloning method: Restriction Enzyme; 5′ cloning site NheI (not destroyed); 3′ cloning site AgeI (not destroyed)
  Sequencing primers: 5′ CMV Forward
Gene/Insert 2
  Gene/Insert name: Camk2a[315-478] (alt names: calcium/calmodulin-dependent protein kinase II alpha; PKCCD; PK2CDD)
  Species: R. norvegicus (rat)
  Insert size (bp): 498
  GenBank ID: 25400
  Entrez Gene: Camk2a (a.k.a. PK2CDD, PKCCD)
  Promoter: CMV
  Cloning method: Restriction Enzyme; 5′ cloning site EcoRI (not destroyed); 3′ cloning site BamHI (not destroyed)
  Sequencing primers: 5′ n/a; 3′ SV40pA-R
Terms and licenses: Academic/Nonprofit Terms; Industry Terms: Not Available to Industry
How to cite: pCMV-CIB1-mRFP1-MP was a gift from Won Do Heo (Addgene plasmid # 58367 ; http://n2t.net/addgene:58367 ; RRID:Addgene_58367)
