[The description below was written by a language model from this plasmid's Addgene catalogue record and pLannotate feature annotations shown in this document.]
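Description:
pCMV-CIB1-mRFP1-MP is a 5.7 kb mammalian expression plasmid built on the Clontech pmCerulean-C1 backbone, with the original fluorescent protein position now occupied by a three-part fusion. It is propagated in E. coli at high copy from a ColE1/pUC-type origin and selected with kanamycin. The same Tn5 NeoR/KanR gene sits behind tandem bacterial (bla) and SV40 early promoters and ends in an HSV TK polyadenylation signal, so it can also support G418 selection in mammalian cells. An f1 origin is present as well. Short annotated hits to ble, SV40 large T antigen and a bGH poly(A) signal are fragments, most likely backbone remnants rather than functional parts.

The payload is a single open reading frame driven by the CMV immediate early enhancer and promoter and terminated by the SV40 poly(A) signal. It begins with an N-terminal fragment of Arabidopsis thaliana CIB1 (CIBN). The record lists this as residues 1–147, although the stated 513 bp insert size would correspond to a somewhat longer fragment. This portion binds cryptochrome 2 (CRY2) once CRY2 has absorbed blue light. It is followed by the monomeric red fluorescent protein mRFP1 and then, after a short linker derived from the multiple cloning site, by residues 315–478 of rat CaMKIIα (the automated annotation matched the mouse orthologue). This C-terminal part of the kinase is the "MP" of the plasmid name, and it lies in the region known from general biology to drive CaMKII self-assembly into multimers.

The stated purpose is light-induced protein inactivation through interaction with CRY2. The associated publication describes reversible optogenetic trapping in cells, with mRFP1 allowing the CIB1 fusion to be visualised. The CRY2-fused partner is not part of this plasmid and must be supplied from a separate construct.
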