Features (pLannotate 1.2.2; 16 found; start..end, strand, type, name):
     61..364     +  enhancer       CMV enhancer: human cytomegalovirus immediate early enhancer
    365..568     +  promoter       CMV promoter: human cytomegalovirus (CMV) immediate early promoter
    603..1112    +  CDS            CIBN: N-terminal portion of the CIB1 transcription factor from Arabidopsis thaliana binds to CRY2 (cryptochrome 2) that has absorbed blue light (Kennedy et al., 2010)
   1131..1805    +  CDS            mRFP1: mRFP1 is a basic (constitutively fluorescent) red fluorescent protein published in 2002, derived from Discosoma sp.. It is reported to be a somewhat slowly-maturing monomer with low acid sensitivity.
   1815..1851    +  misc_feature   MCS (fragment): multiple cloning site
   1848..2342    +  CDS            Camk2a (fragment): KCC2A_MOUSE - Experimental evidence at protein level: Swiss-Prot protein existence level 1. [Isoform Alpha KAP]: Has no kinase activity. From Mus musculus (Mouse).
   2368..2452    +  CDS            large T antigen (fragment): large T antigen from SV40 (simian virus 40)
   2475..2596    +  polyA_signal   SV40 poly(A) signal: SV40 polyadenylation signal
   2630..3058    -  rep_origin     f1 ori (sequence partly withheld): f1 bacteriophage origin of replication; arrow indicates direction of (+) strand synthesis
   3085..3189    +  promoter       AmpR promoter: bla
   3191..3548    +  promoter       SV40 promoter: SV40 enhancer and early promoter
   3583..4377    +  CDS            NeoR/KanR: aminoglycoside phosphotransferase from Tn5; aph(3')-II (or nptII); confers resistance to neomycin, kanamycin, and G418 (Geneticin®)
   4398..4550    +  CDS            ble (fragment): BLE_KLEPN - Experimental evidence at protein level: Swiss-Prot protein existence level 1. Binding protein with a strong affinity to the bleomycin family of antibiotics. Binds to CL990; an antimitotic-antibiotic compound. From Klebsiella pneumoniae.
   4609..4656    +  polyA_signal   HSV TK poly(A) signal: herpes simplex virus thymidine kinase polyadenylation signal (Cole and Stacy, 1985)
   4747..4763    -  polyA_signal   bGH poly(A) signal (fragment): bovine growth hormone polyadenylation signal
   4985..5573    +  rep_origin     ori: high-copy-number ColE1/pMB1/pBR322/pUC origin of replication
>Addgene plasmid #58367 | pCMV-CIB1-mRFP1-MP | depositor full sequence | sequence record 90202 | pCMV-CIB1-mRFP1-MP sequence 5687 bps
TAGTTATTAATAGTAATCAATTACGGGGTCATTAGTTCATAGCCCATATATGGAGTTCCGCGTTACATAA
CTTACGGTAAATGGCCCGCCTGGCTGACCGCCCAACGACCCCCGCCCATTGACGTCAATAATGACGTATG
TTCCCATAGTAACGCCAATAGGGACTTTCCATTGACGTCAATGGGTGGAGTATTTACGGTAAACTGCCCA
CTTGGCAGTACATCAAGTGTATCATATGCCAAGTACGCCCCCTATTGACGTCAATGACGGTAAATGGCCC
GCCTGGCATTATGCCCAGTACATGACCTTATGGGACTTTCCTACTTGGCAGTACATCTACGTATTAGTCA
TCGCTATTACCATGGTGATGCGGTTTTGGCAGTACATCAATGGGCGTGGATAGCGGTTTGACTCACGGGG
ATTTCCAAGTCTCCACCCCATTGACGTCAATGGGAGTTTGTTTTGGCACCAAAATCAACGGGACTTTCCA
AAATGTCGTAACAACTCCGCCCCATTGACGCAAATGGGCGGTAGGCGTGTACGGTGGGAGGTCTATATAA
GCAGAGCTGGTTTAGTGAACCGTCAGATCCGCTAGCGCCACCATGAATGGAGCTATAGGAGGTGACCTTT
TGCTCAATTTTCCTGACATGTCGGTCCTAGAGCGCCAAAGGGCTCACCTCAAGTACCTCAATCCCACCTT
TGATTCTCCTCTCGCCGGCTTCTTTGCCGATTCTTCAATGATTACCGGCGGCGAGATGGACAGCTATCTT
TCGACTGCCGGTTTGAATCTTCCGATGATGTACGGTGAGACGACGGTGGAAGGTGATTCAAGACTCTCAA
TTTCGCCGGAAACGACGCTTGGGACTGGAAATTTCAAGGCAGCGAAGTTTGATACAGAGACTAAGGATTG
TAATGAGGCGGCGAAGAAGATGACGATGAACAGAGATGACCTAGTAGAAGAAGGAGAAGAAGAGAAGTCG
AAAATAACAGAGCAAAACAATGGGAGCACAAAAAGCATCAAGAAGATGAAACACAAAGCCAAGAAAGAAG
AGAACAATTTCTCTAATGATTCATCTAAAGTGACGAAGGAATTGGAGAAAACGGATTATATTCATGTACC
GGTCGCCACCATGGCCTCCTCCGAGGACGTCATCAAGGAGTTCATGCGCTTCAAGGTGCGCATGGAGGGC
TCCGTGAACGGCCACGAGTTCGAGATCGAGGGCGAGGGCGAGGGCCGCCCCTACGAGGGCACCCAGACCG
CCAAGCTGAAGGTGACCAAGGGCGGCCCCCTGCCCTTCGCCTGGGACATCCTGTCCCCTCAGTTCCAGTA
CGGCTCCAAGGCCTACGTGAAGCACCCCGCCGACATCCCCGACTACTTGAAGCTGTCCTTCCCCGAGGGC
TTCAAGTGGGAGCGCGTGATGAACTTCGAGGACGGCGGCGTGGTGACCGTGACCCAGGACTCCTCCCTGC
AGGACGGCGAGTTCATCTACAAGGTGAAGCTGCGCGGCACCAACTTCCCCTCCGACGGCCCCGTAATGCA
GAAGAAGACCATGGGCTGGGAGGCCTCCACCGAGCGGATGTACCCCGAGGACGGCGCCCTGAAGGGCGAG
ATCAAGATGAGGCTGAAGCTGAAGGACGGCGGCCACTACGACGCCGAGGTCAAGACCACCTACATGGCCA
AGAAGCCCGTGCAGCTGCCCGGCGCCTACAAGACCGACATCAAGCTGGACATCACCTCCCACAACGAGGA
CTACACCATCGTGGAACAGTACGAGCGCGCCGAGGGCCGCCACTCCACCGGCGCCTTGTACAAGTCCGGA
CTCAGATCTCGAGCTCAAGCTTCGAATTCTGGAGGGAAGAGTGGAGGAAACAAGAAGAACGATGGTGTGA
AGGAATCTTCTGAGAGCACCAACACCACCATTGAGGACGAAGACACCAAAGTGCGCAAACAGGAAATTAT
CAAAGTGACAGAGCAGCTGATCGAAGCCATAAGCAATGGAGACTTTGAGTCCTACACGAAGATGTGCGAC
CCTGGAATGACAGCCTTTGAACCAGAGGCCCTGGGGAACCTGGTGGAGGGCCTGGACTTTCATCGATTCT
ATTTTGAAAACCTGTGGTCCCGGAACAGCAAGCCCGTGCACACCACCATCCTGAACCCTCACATCCACCT
GATGGGTGACGAGTCAGCCTGCATCGCCTATATCCGCATCACTCAGTACCTGGATGCAGGCGGCATACCC
CGCACGGCCCAGTCAGAGGAGACCCGCGTCTGGCACCGCAGGGACGGCAAATGGCAGATCGTCCACTTCC
ACAGATCTGGGGCGCCCTCCGTCCTGCCCCATTGAGGATCCACCGGATCTAGATAACTGATCATAATCAG
CCATACCACATTTGTAGAGGTTTTACTTGCTTTAAAAAACCTCCCACACCTCCCCCTGAACCTGAAACAT
AAAATGAATGCAATTGTTGTTGTTAACTTGTTTATTGCAGCTTATAATGGTTACAAATAAAGCAATAGCA
TCACAAATTTCACAAATAAAGCATTTTTTTCACTGCATTCTAGTTGTGGTTTGTCCAAACTCATCAATGT
ATCTTAACGCGTAAATTGTAAGCGTTAATATTTTGTTAAAATTCGCGTTAAATTTTTGTTAAATCAGCTC
ATTTTTTAACCAATAGGCCGAAATCGGCAAAATCCCTTATAAATCAAAAGAATAGACCGAGATAGGGT
[37 nt withheld, positions 2729-2765]
AAAGAACGTGGACTCCAACGTCAAAGG
[49 nt withheld, positions 2793-2841]
T
[91 nt withheld, positions 2843-2933]
G
[124 nt withheld, positions 2935-3058]
CAGGTGGCACTTTTCGGGGAAATGTGCGCGGAACCCCTATTTGTTTATTTTTCTAAATACATTCAAATAT
GTATCCGCTCATGAGACAATAACCCTGATAAATGCTTCAATAATATTGAAAAAGGAAGAGTCCTGAGGCG
GAAAGAACCAGCTGTGGAATGTGTGTCAGTTAGGGTGTGGAAAGTCCCCAGGCTCCCCAGCAGGCAGAAG
TATGCAAAGCATGCATCTCAATTAGTCAGCAACCAGGTGTGGAAAGTCCCCAGGCTCCCCAGCAGGCAGA
AGTATGCAAAGCATGCATCTCAATTAGTCAGCAACCATAGTCCCGCCCCTAACTCCGCCCATCCCGCCCC
TAACTCCGCCCAGTTCCGCCCATTCTCCGCCCCATGGCTGACTAATTTTTTTTATTTATGCAGAGGCCGA
GGCCGCCTCGGCCTCTGAGCTATTCCAGAAGTAGTGAGGAGGCTTTTTTGGAGGCCTAGGCTTTTGCAAA
GATCGATCAAGAGACAGGATGAGGATCGTTTCGCATGATTGAACAAGATGGATTGCACGCAGGTTCTCCG
GCCGCTTGGGTGGAGAGGCTATTCGGCTATGACTGGGCACAACAGACAATCGGCTGCTCTGATGCCGCCG
TGTTCCGGCTGTCAGCGCAGGGGCGCCCGGTTCTTTTTGTCAAGACCGACCTGTCCGGTGCCCTGAATGA
ACTGCAAGACGAGGCAGCGCGGCTATCGTGGCTGGCCACGACGGGCGTTCCTTGCGCAGCTGTGCTCGAC
GTTGTCACTGAAGCGGGAAGGGACTGGCTGCTATTGGGCGAAGTGCCGGGGCAGGATCTCCTGTCATCTC
ACCTTGCTCCTGCCGAGAAAGTATCCATCATGGCTGATGCAATGCGGCGGCTGCATACGCTTGATCCGGC
TACCTGCCCATTCGACCACCAAGCGAAACATCGCATCGAGCGAGCACGTACTCGGATGGAAGCCGGTCTT
GTCGATCAGGATGATCTGGACGAAGAGCATCAGGGGCTCGCGCCAGCCGAACTGTTCGCCAGGCTCAAGG
CGAGCATGCCCGACGGCGAGGATCTCGTCGTGACCCATGGCGATGCCTGCTTGCCGAATATCATGGTGGA
AAATGGCCGCTTTTCTGGATTCATCGACTGTGGCCGGCTGGGTGTGGCGGACCGCTATCAGGACATAGCG
TTGGCTACCCGTGATATTGCTGAAGAGCTTGGCGGCGAATGGGCTGACCGCTTCCTCGTGCTTTACGGTA
TCGCCGCTCCCGATTCGCAGCGCATCGCCTTCTATCGCCTTCTTGACGAGTTCTTCTGAGCGGGACTCTG
GGGTTCGAAATGACCGACCAAGCGACGCCCAACCTGCCATCACGAGATTTCGATTCCACCGCCGCCTTCT
ATGAAAGGTTGGGCTTCGGAATCGTTTTCCGGGACGCCGGCTGGATGATCCTCCAGCGCGGGGATCTCAT
GCTGGAGTTCTTCGCCCACCCTAGGGGGAGGCTAACTGAAACACGGAAGGAGACAATACCGGAAGGAACC
CGCGCTATGACGGCAATAAAAAGACAGAATAAAACGCACGGTGTTGGGTCGTTTGTTCATAAACGCGGGG
TTCGGTCCCAGGGCTGGCACTCTGTCGATACCCCACCGAGACCCCATTGGGGCCAATACGCCCGCGTTTC
TTCCTTTTCCCCACCCCACCCCCCAAGTTCGGGTGAAGGCCCAGGGCTCGCAGCCAACGTCGGGGCGGCA
GGCCCTGCCATAGCCTCAGGTTACTCATATATACTTTAGATTGATTTAAAACTTCATTTTTAATTTAAAA
GGATCTAGGTGAAGATCCTTTTTGATAATCTCATGACCAAAATCCCTTAACGTGAGTTTTCGTTCCACTG
AGCGTCAGACCCCGTAGAAAAGATCAAAGGATCTTCTTGAGATCCTTTTTTTCTGCGCGTAATCTGCTGC
TTGCAAACAAAAAAACCACCGCTACCAGCGGTGGTTTGTTTGCCGGATCAAGAGCTACCAACTCTTTTTC
CGAAGGTAACTGGCTTCAGCAGAGCGCAGATACCAAATACTGTCCTTCTAGTGTAGCCGTAGTTAGGCCA
CCACTTCAAGAACTCTGTAGCACCGCCTACATACCTCGCTCTGCTAATCCTGTTACCAGTGGCTGCTGCC
AGTGGCGATAAGTCGTGTCTTACCGGGTTGGACTCAAGACGATAGTTACCGGATAAGGCGCAGCGGTCGG
GCTGAACGGGGGGTTCGTGCACACAGCCCAGCTTGGAGCGAACGACCTACACCGAACTGAGATACCTACA
GCGTGAGCTATGAGAAAGCGCCACGCTTCCCGAAGGGAGAAAGGCGGACAGGTATCCGGTAAGCGGCAGG
GTCGGAACAGGAGAGCGCACGAGGGAGCTTCCAGGGGGAAACGCCTGGTATCTTTATAGTCCTGTCGGGT
TTCGCCACCTCTGACTTGAGCGTCGATTTTTGTGATGCTCGTCAGGGGGGCGGAGCCTATGGAAAAACGC
CAGCAACGCGGCCTTTTTACGGTTCCTGGCCTTTTGCTGGCCTTTTGCTCACATGTTCTTTCCTGCGTTA
TCCCCTGATTCTGTGGATAACCGTATTACCGCCATGCAT
