>Addgene plasmid #58367 | pCMV-CIB1-mRFP1-MP | addgene partial sequence | sequence record 92691 | pAdTrack-MCS 5'-GGGAGGTGTGGGAGGTTTT-3'
TTATCTAGATCCGGTGGATCCTCAATGGGGCAGGACGGAGGGCGCCCCAGATCTGTGGAAGTGGACGATC
TGCCATTTGCCGTCCCTGCGGTGCCAGACGCGGGTCTCCTCTGACTGGGCCGTGCGGGGTATGCCGCCTG
CATCCAGGTACTGAGTGATGCGGATATAGGCGATGCAGGCTGACTCGTCACCCATCAGGTGGATGTGAGG
GTTCAGGATGGTGGTGTGCACGGGCTTGCTGTTCCGGGACCACAGGTTTTCAAAATAGAATCGATGAAAG
TCCAGGCCCTCCACCAGGTTCCCCAGGGCCTCTGGTTCAAAGGCTGTCATTCCAGGGTCGCACATCTTCG
TGTAGGACTCAAAGTCTCCATTGCTTATGGCTTCGATCAGCTGCTCTGTCACTTTGATAATTTCCTGTTT
GCGCACTTTGGTGTCTTCGTCCTCAATGGTGGTGTTGGTGCTCTCAGAAGATTCCTTCACACCATCGTTC
TTCTTGTTTCCTCCACTCTTCCCTCCAGAATTCGAAGCTTGAGCTCGAGATCTGAGTCCGGACTTGTACA
AGGCGCCGGTGGAGTGGCGGCCCTCGGCGCGCTCGTACTGTTCCACGATGGTGTAGTCCTCGTTGTGGGA
GGTGATGTCCAGCTTGATGTCGGTCTTGTAGGCGCCGGGCAGCTGCACGGGCTTCTTGGCCATGTAGGTG
GTCTTGACCTCGGCGTCGTAGTGGCCGCCGTCCTTCAGCTTCAGCCTCATCTTGATCTCGCCCTTCAGGG
CGCCGTCCTCGGGGTACATCCGCTCGGTGGAGGCCTCCCAGCCCATGGTCTTCTTCTGCATTAC
