>Addgene plasmid #58367 | pCMV-CIB1-mRFP1-MP | addgene partial sequence | sequence record 97477 | CMV-F 5'-CGCAAATGGGCGGTAGGCGTG-3'
TGAACCGTCAGATCCGCTAGCGCCACCATGAATGGAGCTATAGGAGGTGACCTTTTGCTCAATTTTCCTG
ACATGTCGGTCCTAGAGCGCCAAAGGGCTCACCTCAAGTACCTCAATCCCACCTTTGATTCTCCTCTCGC
CGGCTTCTTTGCCGATTCTTCAATGATTACCGGCGGCGAGATGGACAGCTATCTTTCGACTGCCGGTTTG
AATCTTCCGATGATGTACGGTGAGACGACGGTGGAAGGTGATTCAAGACTCTCAATTTCGCCGGAAACGA
CGCTTGGGACTGGAAATTTCAAGGCAGCGAAGTTTGATACAGAGACTAAGGATTGTAATGAGGCGGCGAA
GAAGATGACGATGAACAGAGATGACCTAGTAGAAGAAGGAGAAGAAGAGAAGTCGAAAATAACAGAGCAA
AACAATGGGAGCACAAAAAGCATCAAGAAGATGAAACACAAAGCCAAGAAAGAAGAGAACAATTTCTCTA
ATGATTCATCTAAAGTGACGAAGGAATTGGAGAAAACGGATTATATTCATGTACCGGTCGCCACCATGGC
CTCCTCCGAGGACGTCATCAAGGAGTTCATGCGCTTCAAGGTGCGCATGGAGGGCTCCGTGAACGGCCAC
GAGTTCGAGATCGAGGGCGAGGGCGAGGGCCGCCCCTACGAGGGCACCCAGACCGCCAAGCTGAAGGTGA
CCAAGGGCGGCCCCCTGCCCTTCGCCTGGGACATCCTGTCCCCTCAGTTCCAGTACGGCTCCAAGGCCTA
CGTGAAGCACCCCGCCGACATCCCCGACTACTTGAAGCTGTCCTTCCCCGA
